>Addgene plasmid #173656 | Lenti-sgTet2#2/Cre | addgene full sequence | sequence record 363750 | Addgene NGS Result
GTCGACGGATCGGGAGATCTCCCGATCCCCTATGGTGCACTCTCAGTACAATCTGCTCTGATGCCGCATA
GTTAAGCCAGTATCTGCTCCCTGCTTGTGTGTTGGAGGTCGCTGAGTAGTGCGCGAGCAAAATTTAAGCT
ACAACAAGGCAAGGCTTGACCGACAATTGCATGAAGAATCTGCTTAGGGTTAGGCGTTTTGCGCTGCTTC
GCGATGTACGGGCCAGATATACGCGTTGACATTGATTATTGACTAGTTATTAATAGTAATCAATTACGGG
GTCATTAGTTCATAGCCCATATATGGAGTTCCGCGTTACATAACTTACGGTAAATGGCCCGCCTGGCTGA
CCGCCCAACGACCCCCGCCCATTGACGTCAATAATGACGTATGTTCCCATAGTAACGCCAATAGGGACTT
TCCATTGACGTCAATGGGTGGAGTATTTACGGTAAACTGCCCACTTGGCAGTACATCAAGTGTATCATAT
GCCAAGTACGCCCCCTATTGACGTCAATGACGGTAAATGGCCCGCCTGGCATTATGCCCAGTACATGACC
TTATGGGACTTTCCTACTTGGCAGTACATCTACGTATTAGTCATCGCTATTACCATGGTGATGCGGTTTT
GGCAGTACATCAATGGGCGTGGATAGCGGTTTGACTCACGGGGATTTCCAAGTCTCCACCCCATTGACGT
CAATGGGAGTTTGTTTTGGCACCAAAATCAACGGGACTTTCCAAAATGTCGTAACAACTCCGCCCCATTG
ACGCAAATGGGCGGTAGGCGTGTACGGTGGGAGGTCTATATAAGCAGCGCGTTTTGCCTGTACTGGGTCT
CTCTGGTTAGACCAGATCTGAGCCTGGGAGCTCTCTGGCTAACTAGGGAACCCACTGCTTAAGCCTCAAT
AAAGCTTGCCTTGAGTGCTTCAAGTAGTGTGTGCCCGTCTGTTGTGTGACTCTGGTAACTAGAGATCCCT
CAGACCCTTTTAGTCAGTGTGGAAAATCTCTAGCAGTGGCGCCCGAACAGGGACTTGAAAGCGAAAGGGA
AACCAGAGGAGCTCTCTCGACGCAGGACTCGGCTTGCTGAAGCGCGCACGGCAAGAGGCGAGGGGCGGCG
ACTGGTGAGTACGCCAAAAATTTTGACTAGCGGAGGCTAGAAGGAGAGAGATGGGTGCGAGAGCGTCAGT
ATTAAGCGGGGGAGAATTAGATCGCGATGGGAAAAAATTCGGTTAAGGCCAGGGGGAAAGAAAAAATATA
AATTAAAACATATAGTATGGGCAAGCAGGGAGCTAGAACGATTCGCAGTTAATCCTGGCCTGTTAGAAAC
ATCAGAAGGCTGTAGACAAATACTGGGACAGCTACAACCATCCCTTCAGACAGGATCAGAAGAACTTAGA
TCATTATATAATACAGTAGCAACCCTCTATTGTGTGCATCAAAGGATAGAGATAAAAGACACCAAGGAAG
CTTTAGACAAGATAGAGGAAGAGCAAAACAAAAGTAAGACCACCGCACAGCAAGCGGCCGGCCGCTGATC
TTCAGACCTGGAGGAGGAGATATGAGGGACAATTGGAGAAGTGAATTATATAAATATAAAGTAGTAAAAA
TTGAACCATTAGGAGTAGCACCCACCAAGGCAAAGAGAAGAGTGGTGCAGAGAGAAAAAAGAGCAGTGGG
AATAGGAGCTTTGTTCCTTGGGTTCTTGGGAGCAGCAGGAAGCACTATGGGCGCAGCGTCAATGACGCTG
ACGGTACAGGCCAGACAATTATTGTCTGGTATAGTGCAGCAGCAGAACAATTTGCTGAGGGCTATTGAGG
CGCAACAGCATCTGTTGCAACTCACAGTCTGGGGCATCAAGCAGCTCCAGGCAAGAATCCTGGCTGTGGA
AAGATACCTAAAGGATCAACAGCTCCTGGGGATTTGGGGTTGCTCTGGAAAACTCATTTGCACCACTGCT
GTGCCTTGGAATGCTAGTTGGAGTAATAAATCTCTGGAACAGATTTGGAATCACACGACCTGGATGGAGT
GGGACAGAGAAATTAACAATTACACAAGCTTAATACACTCCTTAATTGAAGAATCGCAAAACCAGCAAGA
AAAGAATGAACAAGAATTATTGGAATTAGATAAATGGGCAAGTTTGTGGAATTGGTTTAACATAACAAAT
TGGCTGTGGTATATAAAATTATTCATAATGATAGTAGGAGGCTTGGTAGGTTTAAGAATAGTTTTTGCTG
TACTTTCTATAGTGAATAGAGTTAGGCAGGGATATTCACCATTATCGTTTCAGACCCACCTCCCAACCCC
GAGGGGACCCGACAGGCCCGAAGGAATAGAAGAAGAAGGTGGAGAGAGAGACAGAGACAGATCCATTCGA
TTAGTGAACGGATCGGCACTGCGTGCGCCAATTCTGCAGACAAATGGCAGTATTCATCCACAATTTTAAA
AGAAAAGGGGGGATTGGGGGGTACAGTGCAGGGGAAAGAATAGTAGACATAATAGCAACAGACATACAAA
CTAAAGAATTACAAAAACAAATTACAAAAATTCAAAATTTTCGGGTTTATTACAGGGACAGCAGAGATCC
AGTTTGGTTAGTACCGGGCCCGCTCTAGCCCTGCAGGAACTGTTTAAACTGTGAGGGCCTATTTCCCATG
ATTCCTTCATATTTGCATATACGATACAAGGCTGTTAGAGAGATAATTGGAATTAATTTGACTGTAAACA
CAAAGATATTAGTACAAAATACGTGACGTAGAAAGTAATAATTTCTTGGGTAGTTTGCAGTTTTAAAATT
ATGTTTTAAAATGGACTATCATATGCTTACCGTAACTTGAAAGTATTTCGATTTCTTGGCTTTATATATC
TTGTGGAAAGGACCAAACACCGCATTCTGAGGAGAACACACGGTTTTAGAGCTAGAAATAGCAAGTTAAA
ATAAGGCTAGTCCGTTATCAACTTGAAAAAGTGGCACCGAGTCGGTGCTTTTTTGTTTGGCGCGCCTATG
GCTTAATTAACATGGCGGCCGCATTCTACCGGGTAGGGGAGGCGCTTTTCCCAAGGCAGTCTGGAGCATG
CGCTTTAGCAGCCCCGCTGGGCACTTGGCGCTACACAAGTGGCCTCTGGCCTCGCACACATTCCACATCC
ACCGGTAGGCGCCAACCGGCTCCGTTCTTTGGTGGCCCCTTCGCGCCACCTTCTACTCCTCCCCTAGTCA
GGAAGTTCCCCCCCGCCCCGCAGCTCGCGTCGTGCAGGACGTGACAAATGGAAGTAGCACGTCTCACTAG
TCTCGTGCAGATGGACAGCACCGCTGAGCAATGGAAGCGGGTAGGCCTTTGGGGCAGCGGCCAATAGCAG
CTTTGCTCCTTCGCTTTCTGGGCTCAGAGGCTGGGAAGGGGTGGGTCCGGGGGCGGGCTCAGGGGCGGGC
TCAGGGGCGGGGCGGGCGCCCGAAGGTCCTCCGGAGGCCCGGCATTCTGCACGCTTCAAAAGCGCACGTC
TGCCGCGCTGTTCTCCTCTTCCTCATCTCCGGGACCCGGGATGCCCAAGAAGAAGAGGAAGGTGTCCAAT
TTACTGACCGTACACCAAAATTTGCCTGCATTACCGGTCGATGCAACGAGTGATGAGGTTCGCAAGAACC
TGATGGACATGTTCAGGGATCGCCAGGCGTTTTCTGAGCATACCTGGAAAATGCTTCTGTCCGTTTGCCG
GTCGTGGGCGGCATGGTGCAAGTTGAATAACCGGAAATGGTTTCCCGCAGAACCTGAAGATGTTCGCGAT
TATCTTCTATATCTTCAGGCGCGCGGTCTGGCAGTAAAAACTATCCAGCAACATTTGGGCCAGCTAAACA
TGCTTCATCGTCGGTCCGGGCTGCCACGACCAAGTGACAGCAATGCTGTTTCACTGGTTATGCGGCGGAT
CCGAAAAGAAAACGTTGATGCCGGTGAACGTGCAAAACAGGCTCTAGCGTTCGAACGCACTGATTTCGAC
CAGGTTCGTTCACTCATGGAAAATAGCGATCGCTGCCAGGATATACGTAATCTGGCATTTCTGGGGATTG
CTTATAACACCCTGTTACGTATAGCCGAAATTGCCAGGATCAGGGTTAAAGATATCTCACGTACTGACGG
TGGGAGAATGTTAATCCATATTGGCAGAACGAAAACGCTGGTTAGCACCGCAGGTGTAGAGAAGGCACTT
AGCCTGGGGGTAACTAAACTGGTCGAGCGATGGATTTCCGTCTCTGGTGTAGCTGATGATCCGAATAACT
ACCTGTTTTGCCGGGTCAGAAAAAATGGTGTTGCCGCGCCATCTGCCACCAGCCAGCTATCAACTCGCGC
CCTGGAAGGGATTTTTGAAGCAACTCATCGATTGATTTACGGCGCTAAGGATGACTCTGGTCAGAGATAC
CTGGCCTGGTCTGGACACAGTGCCCGTGTCGGAGCCGCGCGAGATATGGCCCGCGCTGGAGTTTCAATAC
CGGAGATCATGCAAGCTGGTGGCTGGACCAATGTAAATATTGTCATGAACTATATCCGTAACCTGGATAG
TGAAACAGGGGCAATGGTGCGCCTGCTGGAAGATGGCGATTAGCCATGTTTAAGGGTTCCGGTTCCACTA
GGTACAATTCGATATCAAGCTTATCGATAATCAACCTCTGGATTACAAAATTTGTGAAAGATTGACTGGT
ATTCTTAACTATGTTGCTCCTTTTACGCTATGTGGATACGCTGCTTTAATGCCTTTGTATCATGCTATTG
CTTCCCGTATGGCTTTCATTTTCTCCTCCTTGTATAAATCCTGGTTGCTGTCTCTTTATGAGGAGTTGTG
GCCCGTTGTCAGGCAACGTGGCGTGGTGTGCACTGTGTTTGCTGACGCAACCCCCACTGGTTGGGGCATT
GCCACCACCTGTCAGCTCCTTTCCGGGACTTTCGCTTTCCCCCTCCCTATTGCCACGGCGGAACTCATCG
CCGCCTGCCTTGCCCGCTGCTGGACAGGGGCTCGGCTGTTGGGCACTGACAATTCCGTGGTGTTGTCGGG
GAAATCATCGTCCTTTCCTTGGCTGCTCGCCTGTGTTGCCACCTGGATTCTGCGCGGGACGTCCTTCTGC
TACGTCCCTTCGGCCCTCAATCCAGCGGACCTTCCTTCCCGCGGCCTGCTGCCGGCTCTGCGGCCTCTTC
CGCGTCTTCGCCTTCGCCCTCAGACGAGTCGGATCTCCCTTTGGGCCGCCTCCCCGCATCGATACCGTCG
ACCTCGATCGAGACCTAGAAAAACATGGAGCAATCACAAGTAGCAATACAGCAGCTACCAATGCTGATTG
TGCCTGGCTAGAAGCACAAGAGGAGGAGGAGGTGGGTTTTCCAGTCACACCTCAGGTACCTTTAAGACCA
ATGACTTACAAGGCAGCTGTAGATCTTAGCCACTTTTTAAAAGAAAAGGGGGGACTGGAAGGGCTAATTC
ACTCCCAACGAAGACAAGATATCCTTGATCTGTGGATCTACCACACACAAGGCTACTTCCCTGATTGGCA
GAACTACACACCAGGGCCAGGGATCAGATATCCACTGACCTTTGGATGGTGCTACAAGCTAGTACCAGTT
GAGCAAGAGAAGGTAGAAGAAGCCAATGAAGGAGAGAACACCCGCTTGTTACACCCTGTGAGCCTGCATG
GGATGGATGACCCGGAGAGAGAAGTATTAGAGTGGAGGTTTGACAGCCGCCTAGCATTTCATCACATGGC
CCGAGAGCTGCATCCGGACTGTACTGGGTCTCTCTGGTTAGACCAGATCTGAGCCTGGGAGCTCTCTGGC
TAACTAGGGAACCCACTGCTTAAGCCTCAATAAAGCTTGCCTTGAGTGCTTCAAGTAGTGTGTGCCCGTC
TGTTGTGTGACTCTGGTAACTAGAGATCCCTCAGACCCTTTTAGTCAGTGTGGAAAATCTCTAGCAGCAT
GTGAGCAAAAGGCCAGCAAAAGGCCAGGAACCGTAAAAAGGCCGCGTTGCTGGCGTTTTTCCATAGGCTC
CGCCCCCCTGACGAGCATCACAAAAATCGACGCTCAAGTCAGAGGTGGCGAAACCCGACAGGACTATAAA
GATACCAGGCGTTTCCCCCTGGAAGCTCCCTCGTGCGCTCTCCTGTTCCGACCCTGCCGCTTACCGGATA
CCTGTCCGCCTTTCTCCCTTCGGGAAGCGTGGCGCTTTCTCATAGCTCACGCTGTAGGTATCTCAGTTCG
GTGTAGGTCGTTCGCTCCAAGCTGGGCTGTGTGCACGAACCCCCCGTTCAGCCCGACCGCTGCGCCTTAT
CCGGTAACTATCGTCTTGAGTCCAACCCGGTAAGACACGACTTATCGCCACTGGCAGCAGCCACTGGTAA
CAGGATTAGCAGAGCGAGGTATGTAGGCGGTGCTACAGAGTTCTTGAAGTGGTGGCCTAACTACGGCTAC
ACTAGAAGAACAGTATTTGGTATCTGCGCTCTGCTGAAGCCAGTTACCTTCGGAAAAAGAGTTGGTAGCT
CTTGATCCGGCAAACAAACCACCGCTGGTAGCGGTGGTTTTTTTGTTTGCAAGCAGCAGATTACGCGCAG
AAAAAAAGGATCTCAAGAAGATCCTTTGATCTTTTCTACGGGGTCTGACGCTCAGTGGAACGAAAACTCA
CGTTAAGGGATTTTGGTCATGAGATTATCAAAAAGGATCTTCACCTAGATCCTTTTAAATTAAAAATGAA
GTTTTAAATCAATCTAAAGTATATATGAGTAAACTTGGTCTGACAGTTACCAATGCTTAATCAGTGAGGC
ACCTATCTCAGCGATCTGTCTATTTCGTTCATCCATAGTTGCCTGACTCCCCGTCGTGTAGATAACTACG
ATACGGGAGGGCTTACCATCTGGCCCCAGTGCTGCAATGATACCGCGAGACCCACGCTCACCGGCTCCAG
ATTTATCAGCAATAAACCAGCCAGCCGGAAGGGCCGAGCGCAGAAGTGGTCCTGCAACTTTATCCGCCTC
CATCCAGTCTATTAATTGTTGCCGGGAAGCTAGAGTAAGTAGTTCGCCAGTTAATAGTTTGCGCAACGTT
GTTGCCATTGCTACAGGCATCGTGGTGTCACGCTCGTCGTTTGGTATGGCTTCATTCAGCTCCGGTTCCC
AACGATCAAGGCGAGTTACATGATCCCCCATGTTGTGCAAAAAAGCGGTTAGCTCCTTCGGTCCTCCGAT
CGTTGTCAGAAGTAAGTTGGCCGCAGTGTTATCACTCATGGTTATGGCAGCACTGCATAATTCTCTTACT
GTCATGCCATCCGTAAGATGCTTTTCTGTGACTGGTGAGTACTCAACCAAGTCATTCTGAGAATAGTGTA
TGCGGCGACCGAGTTGCTCTTGCCCGGCGTCAATACGGGATAATACCGCGCCACATAGCAGAACTTTAAA
AGTGCTCATCATTGGAAAACGTTCTTCGGGGCGAAAACTCTCAAGGATCTTACCGCTGTTGAGATCCAGT
TCGATGTAACCCACTCGTGCACCCAACTGATCTTCAGCATCTTTTACTTTCACCAGCGTTTCTGGGTGAG
CAAAAACAGGAAGGCAAAATGCCGCAAAAAAGGGAATAAGGGCGACACGGAAATGTTGAATACTCATACT
CTTCCTTTTTCAATATTATTGAAGCATTTATCAGGGTTATTGTCTCATGAGCGGATACATATTTGAATGT
ATTTAGAAAAATAAACAAATAGGGGTTCCGCGCACATTTCCCCGAAAAGTGCCACCTGAC
Features (pLannotate 1.2.2; 21 found; start..end, strand, type, name):
     31..83      -  misc_feature   bom (fragment): basis of mobility region from pBR322
    238..617     +  enhancer       CMV enhancer: human cytomegalovirus immediate early enhancer
    618..817     +  promoter       CMV promoter: human cytomegalovirus (CMV) immediate early promoter
    835..1015    +  LTR            5' LTR (truncated): truncated 5' long terminal repeat (LTR) from HIV-1
   1062..1187    +  misc_feature   HIV-1 Ψ: packaging signal of human immunodeficiency virus type 1
   1171..1509    +  CDS            HIV-1 gag (fragment): gag protein from human immunodeficiency virus 1; gag
   1684..1917    +  misc_feature   RRE: The Rev response element (RRE) of HIV-1 allows for Rev-dependent mRNA export from the nucleus to the cytoplasm.
   2294..2394    +  CDS            Rev (fragment): human immunodeficiency virus 1 (HIV-1) Rev protein; rev; enhances nuclear export of unspliced and incompletely spliced viral mRNAs
   2444..2561    +  misc_feature   cPPT/CTS: central polypurine tract and central termination sequence of HIV-1
   2643..2883    +  promoter       U6 promoter: RNA polymerase III promoter for human U6 snRNA
   2913..2988    +  misc_RNA       gRNA scaffold: guide RNA scaffold for the Streptococcus pyogenes CRISPR/Cas9 system
   3041..3533    +  promoter       PGK promoter: mouse phosphoglycerate kinase 1 promoter
   3563..4593    +  CDS            Cre (fragment): site-specific recombinase Cre is a site-specific recombinase from bacteriophage P1. Recombination occurs at loxP sequences.
   4626..4649    +  misc_feature   MCS (fragment): pBluescript multiple cloning site
   4649..5237    +  misc_feature   WPRE: woodchuck hepatitis virus posttranscriptional regulatory element
   5238..5257    +  misc_feature   MCS (fragment): pBluescript multiple cloning site
   5259..5759    +  CDS            nef (fragment): NEF_HV1LA - Experimental evidence at protein level: Swiss-Prot protein existence level 1. Extracellular Nef protein targets CD4(+) T-lymphocytes for apoptosis by interacting with CXCR4 surface receptors. From Human immunodeficiency virus type 1 group M subtype B (isolate Lai) (HIV-1).
   5766..5946    +  LTR            5' LTR (truncated): truncated 5' long terminal repeat (LTR) from HIV-1
   6008..6596    -  rep_origin     ori: high-copy-number ColE1/pMB1/pBR322/pUC origin of replication
   6767..7627    -  CDS            AmpR: β-lactamase; bla; confers resistance to ampicillin, carbenicillin, and related antibiotics
   7628..7732    -  promoter       AmpR promoter: bla
