[The description below was written by a language model from this plasmid's Addgene catalogue record and pLannotate feature annotations shown in this document.]
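Description:
Lenti-sgTet2#2/Cre is a 7,760-nt HIV-1-based lentiviral transfer plasmid built on the pLL3.3 backbone that co-delivers a CRISPR guide RNA against mouse Tet2 and Cre recombinase. In bacteria it is maintained by a high-copy ColE1/pUC-type origin and selected through the β-lactamase (AmpR) gene, which confers ampicillin resistance. The viral portion begins with a CMV enhancer/promoter fused to a truncated 5' LTR, an arrangement that drives transcription of the viral genome in packaging cells. This is followed by the Ψ packaging signal with a gag fragment, the Rev response element for nuclear export of the unspliced genomic RNA, and the cPPT/CTS. A second truncated LTR, preceded by a nef-derived fragment, closes the provirus. No packaging or envelope genes are present, so these functions must be supplied from separate plasmids.

Two independent expression units lie between the LTRs. A human U6 RNA polymerase III promoter drives the Tet2-targeting spacer fused to the Streptococcus pyogenes Cas9 gRNA scaffold, and a mouse PGK promoter drives Cre, followed by a WPRE to enhance transcript stability and expression. The vector carries no Cas9 and no mammalian selection marker or reporter in the annotated features, so Cas9 has to come from the target cells. The logical use is in cells or mice carrying loxP-controlled alleles, where Cre recombines those alleles while the guide directs Cas9 to disrupt Tet2 in the same transduced cell. The associated publication concerns functional classification of tumor suppressors in oncogenic KRAS-driven lung cancer. The "#2" in the name suggests it is one of several Tet2 guides.
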