Addgene plasmid #173656: Lenti-sgTet2#2/Cre
Purpose: Expresses a Tet2-targeting gRNA and Cre-recombinase
Depositing lab: Charles Swanton. Depositing organization: University College London. Publication: A functional taxonomy of tumor suppression in oncogenic KRAS-driven lung cancer. Cai H, Chew SK, Li C, Tsai MK, Andrejka L, Murray CW, Hughes NW, Shuldiner EG, Ashkin EL, Tang R, Hung KL, Chen LC, Lee SYC, Yousefi M, Lin WY, Kunder CA, Cong L, McFarland CD, Petrov DA, Swanton C, Winslow MM. Cancer Discov. 2021 Feb 19. pii: 2159-8290.CD-20-1325. doi: 10.1158/2159-8290.CD-20-1325. PubMed 33608386.
Backbone
  Vector backbone: pLL3.3
  Vector type: Lentiviral, Cre/Lox, CRISPR
Growth in bacteria
  Bacterial resistance: Ampicillin, 100 μg/mL
  Growth temperature: 37°C
  Growth strain: NEB Stable
  Copy number: High Copy
Gene/Insert
  Gene/Insert name: gRNA targeting Tet2
  gRNA/shRNA sequence: CATTCTGAGGAGAACACACG
  Species: M. musculus (mouse)
  Entrez Gene: Tet2 (a.k.a. Ayu17-449, E130014J05Rik, mKIAA1546)
  Cloning method: Restriction Enzyme; 5′ cloning site unknown (unknown if destroyed); 3′ cloning site unknown (unknown if destroyed)
Terms and licenses: Academic/Nonprofit Terms; Industry Terms: Not Available to Industry
How to cite: Lenti-sgTet2#2/Cre was a gift from Charles Swanton (Addgene plasmid # 173656 ; http://n2t.net/addgene:173656 ; RRID:Addgene_173656)
